Addgene plasmid #235933: pME_Cp_0_5_048_psaC_3'UTR_Nt
Purpose: psaC 3'UTR Nicotiana tabacum
Depositing lab: Tobias Erb. Depositing organization: Max Planck Institute for Terrestrial Microbiology. Publication: A modular high-throughput approach for advancing synthetic biology in the chloroplast of Chlamydomonas. Inckemann RM, Chotel T, Burgis M, Brinkmann CK, Andreas L, Baumann J, Sharma P, Klose M, Barrett J, Ries F, Paczia N, Glatter T, Mackinder LCM, Willmund F, Erb TJ. Nat Plants. 2025 Nov;11(11):2332-2349. doi: 10.1038/s41477-025-02126-2. Epub 2025 Nov 3. PubMed 41184475.
Backbone
  Vector backbone: pME_Cp_UAV_GFP
  Backbone size w/o insert (bp): 2101
  Vector type: Synthetic Biology
Growth in bacteria
  Bacterial resistance: Chloramphenicol, 25 μg/mL
  Growth temperature: 37°C
  Growth strain: DH5alpha
  Copy number: High Copy
Gene/Insert
  Gene/Insert name: psaC 3'UTR
  Species: Nicotiana tabacum
  Insert size (bp): 104
  Cloning method: Restriction Enzyme; 5′ cloning site BsaI (destroyed during cloning); 3′ cloning site BsaI (destroyed during cloning)
  Sequencing primers: 5′ CGTATCACGAGGCAGAATTTC; 3′ CCTGCATAACGCGAAGTAATC
Terms and licenses: Academic/Nonprofit Terms; Industry Terms: Not Available to Industry
Depositor comments: Please visit https://doi.org/10.1101/2024.05.08.593163 for bioRxiv preprint.
How to cite: pME_Cp_0_5_048_psaC_3'UTR_Nt was a gift from Tobias Erb (Addgene plasmid # 235933 ; http://n2t.net/addgene:235933 ; RRID:Addgene_235933)
