[The description below was written by a language model from this plasmid's Addgene catalogue record and pLannotate feature annotations shown in this document.]
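Description:
pME_Cp_0_5_048_psaC_3'UTR_Nt is a small (about 2.2 kb) synthetic-biology part plasmid that stores a single regulatory element, the 3' untranslated region of the psaC gene from Nicotiana tabacum, as a 104 bp insert. It belongs to a modular cloning toolkit developed for engineering the chloroplast of Chlamydomonas. The part sits in the pME_Cp_UAV_GFP backbone; the name suggests a universal acceptor vector with a GFP placeholder that the incoming part replaces, though the record does not spell this out. The insert was introduced through BsaI sites that were destroyed during cloning, which is consistent with Golden Gate-style assembly using type IIS enzymes.

The annotated features cover only the bacterial maintenance functions. A high-copy ColE1/pUC-type origin replicates the plasmid in E. coli, and a cat gene under its native cat promoter, followed by the lambda t0 terminator, confers chloramphenicol resistance. BioBrick prefix and suffix sequences flank the cloning region. A his operon terminator and another putative bacterial terminator lie next to them, presumably insulating the part from read-through transcription from the backbone. The psaC 3'UTR itself was not picked up by the automated annotation, but it presumably lies in the unannotated stretch between the prefix and suffix, which spans the sequence origin.

The plasmid carries no promoter, coding sequence or chloroplast selection marker, so it is not an expression vector in its own right. It serves as a building block: the 3'UTR is meant to be combined with promoter, 5'UTR and coding-sequence parts into transcription units. In plastids, 3'UTRs typically contribute to transcript end processing and stability.
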