Features (pLannotate 1.2.2; 8 found; start..end, strand, type, name):
    132..151     +  misc_feature   BioBrick suffix: universal suffix for all parts
    152..209     +  terminator     his operon terminator: This putative transcriptin terminator from the E. coli his operon has a 2-bp deletion introduced during synthesis. Its efficiency has not been determined.
    404..992     -  rep_origin     ori: high-copy-number ColE1/pMB1/pBR322/pUC origin of replication
   1175..1269    -  terminator     lambda t0 terminator: transcription terminator from phage lambda
   1293..1949    -  CDS            cat: CAT_ECOLX - Experimental evidence at protein level: Swiss-Prot protein existence level 1. This enzyme is an effector of chloramphenicol resistance in bacteria. From Escherichia coli. This protein is used as a marker in many commonly used cloning vectors, such as pACYC184.
   1950..2047    -  promoter       cat promoter: promoter of the E. coli cat gene encoding chloramphenicol acetyltransferase
   2133..2176    -  terminator     bacterial terminator: putative bacterial transcription terminator
   2179..2200    +  misc_feature   BioBrick prefix: BioBrick prefix for parts that do not start with "ATG"
>Addgene plasmid #235933 | pME_Cp_0_5_048_psaC_3'UTR_Nt | addgene full sequence | sequence record 476145 | Addgene NGS Result
GGTCTCGGCTTAATGATACGTTCGAGAAAACTCTACTTGAATCCATTTAATTTTTTTTACCGACAAACCT
GTGCTCGAAAATCACAATATTTTGAGCACGGGTTTTTATGCGCTTGAGACCACTCATCGCGACTAGTAGC
GGCCGCTGCAGTCCGGCAAAAAAGGGCAAGGTGTCACCACCCTGCCCTTTTTCTTTAAAACCGAAAAGAT
TACTTCGCGTTATGCAGGCTTCCTCGCTCACTGACTCGCTGCGCTCGGTCGTTCGGCTGCGGCGAGCGGT
ATCAGCTCACTCAAAGGCGGTAATACGGTTATCCACAGAATCAGGGGATAACGCAGGAAAGAACATGTGA
GCAAAAGGCCAGCAAAAGGCCAGGAACCGTAAAAAGGCCGCGTTGCTGGCGTTTTTCCACAGGCTCCGCC
CCCCTGACGAGCATCACAAAAATCGACGCTCAAGTCAGAGGTGGCGAAACCCGACAGGACTATAAAGATA
CCAGGCGTTTCCCCCTGGAAGCTCCCTCGTGCGCTCTCCTGTTCCGACCCTGCCGCTTACCGGATACCTG
TCCGCCTTTCTCCCTTCGGGAAGCGTGGCGCTTTCTCATAGCTCACGCTGTAGGTATCTCAGTTCGGTGT
AGGTCGTTCGCTCCAAGCTGGGCTGTGTGCACGAACCCCCCGTTCAGCCCGACCGCTGCGCCTTATCCGG
TAACTATCGTCTTGAGTCCAACCCGGTAAGACACGACTTATCGCCACTGGCAGCAGCCACTGGTAACAGG
ATTAGCAGAGCGAGGTATGTAGGCGGTGCTACAGAGTTCTTGAAGTGGTGGCCTAACTACGGCTACACTA
GAAGAACAGTATTTGGTATCTGCGCTCTGCTGAAGCCAGTTACCTTCGGAAAAAGAGTTGGTAGCTCTTG
ATCCGGCAAACAAACCACCGCTGGTAGCGGTGGTTTTTTTGTTTGCAAGCAGCAGATTACGCGCAGAAAA
AAAGGATCTCAAGAAGATCCTTTGATCTTTTCTACGGGGTCTGACGCTCAGTGGAACGAAAACTCACGTT
AAGGGATTTTGGTCATGAGATTATCAAAAAGGATCTTCACCTAGATCCTTTTAAATTAAAAATGAAGTTT
TAAATCAATCTAAAGTATATATGAGTAAACTTGGTCTGACAGCTCGAGGCTTGGATTCTCACCAATAAAA
AACGCCCGGCGGCAACCGAGCGTTCTGAACAAATCCAGATGGAGTTCTGAGGTCATTACTGGATCTATCA
ACAGGAGTCCAAGCGAGCTCGATATCAAATTACGCCCCGCCCTGCCACTCGTCGCAGTACTGTTGTAATT
CATTAAGCATTCTGCCGACATGGAAGCCATCACAAACGGCATGATGAACCTGAATCGCCAGCGGCATCAG
CACCTTGTCGCCTTGCGTATAATATTTGCCCATGGTGAAAACGGGGGCGAAGAAGTTGTCCATATTGGCC
ACGTTTAAATCAAAACTGGTGAAACTCACCCAGGGATTGGCTGATACGAAAAACATATTCTCAATAAACC
CTTTAGGGAAATAGGCCAGGTTTTCACCGTAACACGCCACATCTTGCGAATATATGTGTAGAAACTGCCG
GAAATCGTCGTGGTATTCACTCCAGAGTGATGAAAACGTTTCAGTTTGCTCATGGAAAACGGTGTAACAA
GGGTGAACACTATCCCATATCACCAGCTCACCGTCTTTCATTGCCATACGAAATTCCGGATGAGCATTCA
TCAGGCGGGCAAGAATGTGAATAAAGGCCGGATAAAACTTGTGCTTATTTTTCTTTACGGTCTTTAAAAA
GGCCGTAATATCCAGCTGAACGGTCTGGTTATAGGTACATTGAGCAACTGACTGAAATGCCTCAAAATGT
TCTTTACGATGCCATTGGGATATATCAACGGTGGTATATCCAGTGATTTTTTTCTCCATTTTAGCTTCCT
TAGCTCCTGAAAATCTCGATAACTCAAAAAATACGCCCGGTAGTGATCTTATTTCATTATGGTGAAAGTT
GGAACCTCTTACGTGCCCGATCAACTCGAGTGCCACCTGACGTCTAAGAAACCATTATTATCATGACATT
AACCTATAAAAATAGGCGTATCACGAGGCAGAATTTCAGATAAAAAAAATCCTTAGCTTTCGCTAAGGAT
GATTTCTGGAATTCGCGGCCGCTTCTAGAGCGATGAGT
